Addgene plasmid #22779: pCyPet-C1
Depositing lab: Klaus Hahn. Depositing organization: University of North Carolina at Chapel Hill. Publication: Coordination of Rho GTPase activities during cell protrusion. Machacek M, Hodgson L, Welch C, Elliott H, Pertz O, Nalbant P, Abell A, Johnson GL, Hahn KM, Danuser G. Nature. 2009 Sep 3. 461(7260):99-103. 10.1038/nature08242 PubMed 19693013.
Backbone
  Vector backbone: pCyPet-C1-Control
  Backbone size w/o insert (bp): 4000
  Vector type: Mammalian Expression
Growth in bacteria
  Bacterial resistance: Kanamycin, 50 μg/mL
  Growth temperature: 37°C
  Growth strain: DH5alpha
  Copy number: High Copy
Gene/Insert
  Gene/Insert name: CyPet
  Species: A. victoria
  Insert size (bp): 720
  Mutation: Control for intermolecular Rac1 biosensor FRET. Similar to pEGFP-C1, which was recloned to have CyPet.
  Cloning method: Restriction Enzyme; 5′ cloning site NheI (not destroyed); 3′ cloning site Bgl II (not destroyed)
  Sequencing primers: 5′ CMV
Terms and licenses: Academic/Nonprofit Terms; Industry Terms: Not Available to Industry
How to cite: pCyPet-C1 was a gift from Klaus Hahn (Addgene plasmid # 22779 ; http://n2t.net/addgene:22779 ; RRID:Addgene_22779)
