[The description below was written by a language model from this plasmid's Addgene catalogue record.]
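Description:
pCyPet-C1 is a mammalian expression plasmid that expresses the cyan fluorescent protein CyPet on its own. According to the record, it resembles pEGFP-C1 and was made by recloning that type of vector so that CyPet takes the place of EGFP. The backbone is listed as about 4 kb. The roughly 720 bp CyPet coding sequence, derived from the Aequorea victoria fluorescent protein, sits between NheI and BglII sites, both of which remain intact. The plasmid is maintained at high copy number in E. coli under kanamycin selection. The record does not explicitly name the promoter, origin of replication, polyadenylation signal or any mammalian selection marker. However, CMV is listed as the 5′ sequencing primer, and together with the pEGFP-C1 ancestry this suggests a CMV immediate-early promoter drives expression. No feature table is available to confirm this or the rest of the backbone architecture.

CyPet is a cyan variant optimised as a FRET donor and is commonly paired with the yellow acceptor YPet. The record describes the plasmid as a control for an intermolecular Rac1 FRET biosensor, in which donor and acceptor fluorophores are carried on separate polypeptides. In such experiments, cells expressing the donor fluorophore alone are typically used to measure spectral bleed-through into the FRET channel and to set correction factors for ratiometric imaging. The "C1" name follows the convention in which the cloning sites lie downstream of the fluorescent protein. This would in principle let a gene of interest be fused to the C-terminus of CyPet, but the record does not describe the cloning region beyond the two listed sites.
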