>Addgene plasmid #22779 | pCyPet-C1 | addgene partial sequence | sequence record 28658 | 22779 with CMV-F
GTGAACCGTCAGATCCGCTAGCACCATGGTGAGCAAGGGCGAGGAACTGTTCGGCGGCATCGTGCCCATC
CTGGTGGAGCTGGAGGGCGACGTGAACGGCCACAAGTTCAGCGTGAGCGGCGAGGGCGAGGGCGACGCCA
CCTACGGCAAGCTGACCCTGAAGTTCATCTGCACCACCGGCAAGCTGCCCGTGCCCTGGCCCACCCTGGT
GACCACCCTGACCTGGGGCGTGCAGTGCTTCAGCCGGTACCCCGACCACATGAAGCAGCACGACTTCTTC
AAGAGCGTGATGCCCGAGGGCTACGTGCAGGAGCGGACCATCTTCTTCAAGGACGACGGCAACTACAAGA
CCCGGGCCGAGGTGAAGTTCGAGGGCGACACCCTGGTGAACCGGATCGAGCTGAAGGGCATCGACTTCAA
GGAGGACGGCAACATCCTGGGCCACAAGCTGGAGTACAACTACATCAGCCACAACGTGTACATCACCGCC
GACAAGCAGAAGAACGGCATCAAGGCCAACTTCAAGGCCCGGCACAACATCACCGACGGCAGCGTGCAGC
TGGCCGACCACTACCAGCAGAACACCCCCATCGGCGACGGCCCCGTGATCCTGCCCGACAACCACTACCT
GAGCACCCAGAGCGCCCTGAGCAAGGACCCCAACGAGAAGCGGGACCACATGGTGCTGCTGGAGTTCGTG
ACCGCCGCCGGCATCACCCACGGCATGGAC
